>Addgene plasmid #210833 | mTALEAD 16S rRNA-1 | addgene full sequence | sequence record 444680 | Addgene NGS Result
GGCCCTCTAGAGGATCCCCGGCACCCTACTTAGATCAACACATAAAAGTTAGTAAGTGAAGAACCACAAC
AACAACACTAGATTCATCTTCAAGTGTATGTAGGTATAGTAACATGAACAAGAACAGACTCAAGTACAAG
ATCGCATACGAAAATGGAAATGGCAATGTCACTTCCACATAATCAAACACGAATCCTCATATCAACAAGG
CCTGAGATTCTAACTAGCTCATAACAACTTAGCCAATAGTTACTTGAGACTACCAAATGTATGTAGAACT
AAAGACTAAGGGACAGAGAGTTCGTCTAAACAGGTGAATCTAGTCGTTGTTATCTAATAAACAATTCAGC
CCCAAATGCAGAACACACATAGAGCTCTCTATTGATTCAAATTACGATCTGATACTGATAACGTCTAGAT
TTTTAGGGTTAAAGCAATCAATCACCTGACGATTCAAGGTGGTTGGATCATGACGATTCCAGAAAACATC
AAGCAAGCTCTCAAAGCTACACTCTTTGGGATCATACTGAACTCTAACAACCTCGTTATGTCCCGTAGTG
CCAGTACAGACATCCTCGTAACTCGGATTGTGCACGATGCCATGGCTATACCCAACCTCGGTCTTGGTCA
CACCAGGAACTCTCTGGTAAGCTAGCTCCACTCCCCAGAAACAACCGGCGCCAAATTGCGCGAATTGCTG
ACCTGAAGACGGAACATCATCGTCGGGTCCTTGGGCGATTGCGGCGGAAGATGGGTCAGCTTGGGCTTGA
GGACGAGACCCGAATCCGAGTCTGTTGAAAAGGTTGTTCATTGGGGATTTGTATACGGAGATTGGTCGTC
GAGAGGTTTGAGGGAAAGGACAAATGGGTTTGGCTCTGGAGAAAGAGAGTGCGGCTTTAGAGAGAGAATT
GAGAGGTTTAGAGAGAGATGCGGCGGCGATGAGCGGAGGAGAGACGACGAGGACCTGCATTATCAAAGCA
GTGACGTGGTGAAATTTGGAACTTTTAAGAGGCAGATAGATTTATTATTTGTATCCATTTTCTTCATTGT
TCTAGAATGTCGCGGAACAAATTTTAAAACTAAATCCTAAATTTTTCTAATTTTGTTGCCAATAGTGGAT
ATGTGGGCCGTATAGAAGGAATCTATTGAAGGCCCAAACCCATACTGACGAGCCCAAAGGTTCGTTTTGC
GTTTTATGTTTCGGTTCGATGCCAACGCCACATTCTGAGCTAGGCAAAAAACAAACGTGTCTTTGAATAG
ACTCCTCTCGTTAACACATGCAGCGGCTGCATGGTGACGCCATTAACACGTGGCCTACAATTGCATGATG
TCTCCATTGACACGTGACTTCTCGTCTCCTTTCTTAATATATCTAACAAACACTCCTACCTCTTCCAAAA
TATATACACATCTTTTTGATCAATCTCTCATTCAAAATCTCATTCTCTCTAGTAAACAAGAACAAAAAAA
TGGCGGATACAGCTAGAGGAACCCATCACGATATCATCGGCAGAGACCAGTACCCGATGATGGGCCGAGA
CCGAGACCAGTACCAGATGTCCGGACGAGGATCTGACTACTCCAAGTCTAGGCAGATTGCTAAAGCTGCA
ACTGCTGTCACAGCTGGTGGTTCCCTCCTTGTTCTCTCCAGCCTTACCCTTGTTGGAACTGTCATAGCTT
TGACTGTTGCAACACCTCTGCTCGTTATCTTCAGCCCAATCCTTGTCCCGGCTCTCATCACAGTTGCACT
CCTCATCACCGGTTTTCTTTCCTCTGGAGGGTTTGGCATTGCCGCTATAACCGTTTTCTCTTGGATTTAC
AAGTAAGCACACATTTATCATCTTACTTCATAATTTTGTGCAATATGTGCATGCATGTGTTGAGCCAGTA
GCTTTGGATCAATTTTTTTGGTCGAATAACAAATGTAACAATAAGAAATTGCAAATTCTAGGGAACATTT
GGTTAACTAAATACGAAATTTGACCTAGCTAGCTTGAATGTGTCTGTGTATATCATCTATATAGGTAAAA
TGCTTGGTATGATACCTATTGATTGTGAATAGGTACGCAACGGGAGAGCACCCACAGGGATCAGACAAGT
TGGACAGTGCAAGGATGAAGTTGGGAAGCAAAGCTCAGGATCTGAAAGACAGAGCTCAGTACTACGGACA
GCAACATACTGGTGGGGAACATGACCGTGACCGTACTCGTGGTGGCCAGCACACTACTCAAGGGTGGGCG
CGCCGACCCAGCTTTCTTGTACAAAGTGGTGATATCCCGCGGATGGTGAGCAAGGGCGAGGAGCTGTTCA
CCGGGGTGGTGCCCATCCTGGTCGAGCTGGACGGCGACGTAAACGGCCACAAGTTCAGCGTGTCCGGCGA
GGGCGAGGGCGATGCCACCTACGGCAAGCTGACCCTGAAGTTCATCTGCACCACCGGCAAGCTGCCCGTG
CCCTGGCCCACCCTCGTGACCACCCTGACCTACGGCGTGCAGTGCTTCAGCCGCTACCCCGACCACATGA
AGCAGCACGACTTCTTCAAGTCCGCCATGCCCGAAGGCTACGTCCAGGAGCGCACCATCTTCTTCAAGGA
CGACGGCAACTACAAGACCCGCGCCGAGGTGAAGTTCGAGGGCGACACCCTGGTGAACCGCATCGAGCTG
AAGGGCATCGACTTCAAGGAGGACGGCAACATCCTGGGGCACAAGCTGGAGTACAACTACAACAGCCACA
ACGTCTATATCATGGCCGACAAGCAGAAGAACGGCATCAAGGTGAACTTCAAGATCCGCCACAACATCGA
GGACGGCAGCGTGCAGCTCGCCGACCACTACCAGCAGAACACCCCCATCGGCGACGGCCCCGTGCTGCTG
CCCGACAACCACTACCTGAGCACCCAGTCCGCCCTGAGCAAAGACCCCAACGAGAAGCGCGATCACATGG
TCCTGCTGGAGTTCGTGACCGCCGCCGGGATCACTCTCGGCATGGACGAGCTGTACGAACCCGGCATGTT
ACGTCCTGTAGAAACCCCAACCCGTGAAATCAAAAAACTCGACGGCCTGTGGGCATTCAGTCTGGATCGC
GACCGCAAACCGAAGTCGGCGGCTTTTCTGCTGCAAAAACGCTGGACTGGCATGAACTTCGGTGAAAAAC
CGCAGCAGGGAGGCAAACAATGACCATGGCGGCCGGGAGGGCCATGCTAGAGTCCGCAAAAATCACCAGT
CTCTCTCTACAAATCTATCTCTCTCTATTTTTCTCCAGAATAATGTGTGAGTAGTTCCCAGATAAGGGAA
TTAGGGTTCTTATAGGGTTTCGCTCATGTGTTGAGCATATAAGAAACCCTTAGTATGTATTTGTATTTGT
AAAATACTTCTATCAATAAAATTTCTAATTCCTAAAACCAAAATCCAGTGACCTGCAGGCATGCGACCTC
GAATTATCGATCATGAGCGGAGAATTAAGGGAGTCACGTTATGACCCCCGCCGATGACGCGGGACAAGCC
GTTTTACGTTTGGAACTGACAGAACCGCAACGTTGAAGGAGCCACTGAGCCGCGGGTTTCTGGAGTTTAA
TGAGCTAAGCACATACGTCAGAAACCATTATTGCGCGTTCAAAAGTCGCCTAAGGTCACTATCAGCTAGC
AAATATTTCTTGTCAAAAATGCTCCACTGACGTTCCATAAATTCCCCTCGGTATCCAATTAGAGTCTCAT
ATTCACTCTCAACTCGATCGAGGCATGATTGAACAAGATGGATTGCACGCAGGTTCTCCGGCCGCTTGGG
TGGAGAGGCTATTCGGCTATGACTGGGCACAACAGACAATCGGCTGCTCTGATGCCGCCGTGTTCCGGCT
GTCAGCGCAGGGGCGCCCGGTTCTTTTTGTCAAGACCGACCTGTCCGGTGCCCTGAATGAACTCCAAGAC
GAGGCAGCGCGGCTATCGTGGCTGGCCACGACGGGCGTTCCTTGCGCAGCTGTGCTCGACGTTGTCACTG
AAGCGGGAAGGGACTGGCTGCTATTGGGCGAAGTGCCGGGGCAGGATCTCCTGTCATCTCACCTTGCTCC
TGCCGAGAAAGTATCCATCATGGCTGATGCAATGCGGCGGCTGCATACGCTTGATCCGGCTACCTGCCCA
TTCGACCACCAAGCGAAACATCGCATCGAGCGAGCACGTACTCGGATGGAAGCCGGTCTTGTCGATCAGG
ATGATCTGGACGAAGAGCATCAGGGGCTCGCGCCAGCCGAACTGTTCGCCAGGCTCAAGGCGCGGATGCC
CGACGGCGAGGATCTCGTCGTGACCCACGGCGATGCCTGCTTGCCGAATATCATGGTGGAAAATGGCCGC
TTTTCTGGATTCATCGACTGTGGCCGGCTGGGTGTGGCGGACCGCTATCAGGACATAGCGTTGGCTACCC
GTGATATTGCTGAAGAGCTTGGCGGCGAATGGGCTGACCGCTTCCTCGTGCTTTACGGTATCGCCGCTCC
CGATTCGCAGCGCATCGCCTTCTATCGCCTTCTTGACGAGTTCTTCTGAGCGGGACTCTGGGGTTCGGAC
TCTAGCTAGAGTCAAGCAGATCGTTCAAACATTTGGCAATAAAGTTTCTTAAGATTGAATCCTGTTGCCG
GTCTTGCGATGATTATCATATAATTTCTGTTGAATTACGTTAAGCATGTAATAATTAACATGTAATGCAT
GACGTTATTTATGAGATGGGTTTTTATGATTAGAGTCCCGCAATTATACATTTAATACGCGATAGAAAAC
AAAATATAGCGCGCAAACTAGGATAAATTATCGCGCGCGGTGTCATCTATGTTACTAGATCGACCGGCAT
GCAAGCTGATAATTCAATTCGGCGTTAATTCAGTACATTAAAAACGTCCGCAATGTGTTATTAAGTTGTC
TAAGCGTCAATTTGTTTACACCACAATATATCCTGCCACCAGCCAGCCAACAGCTCCCCGACCGGCAGCT
CGGCACAAAATCACCACTCGATACAGGCAGCCCATCAGTCCGGGACGGCGTCAGCGGGAGAGCCGTTGTA
AGGCGGCAGACTTTGCTCATGTTACCGATGCTATTCGGAAGAACGGCAACTAAGCTGCCGGGTTTGAAAC
ACGGATGATCTCGCGGAGGGTAGCATGTTGATTGTAACGATGACAGAGCGTTGCTGCCTGTGATCAATTC
GGGCACGAACCCAGTGGACATAAGCCTGTTCGGTTCGTAAGCTGTAATGCAAGTAGCGTATGCGCTCACG
CAACTGGTCCAGAACCTTGACCGAACGCAGCGGTGGTAACGGCGCAGTGGCGGTTTTCATGGCTTGTTAT
GACTGTTTTTTTGGGGTACAGTCTATGCCTCGGGCATCCAAGCAGCAAGCGCGTTACGCCGTGGGTCGAT
GTTTGATGTTATGGAGCAGCAACGATGTTACGCAGCAGGGCAGTCGCCCTAAAACAAAGTTAAACATCAT
GGGGGAAGCGGTGATCGCCGAAGTATCGACTCAACTATCAGAGGTAGTTGGCGTCATCGAGCGCCATCTC
GAACCGACGTTGCTGGCCGTACATTTGTACGGCTCCGCAGTGGATGGCGGCCTGAAGCCACACAGTGATA
TTGATTTGCTGGTTACGGTGACCGTAAGGCTTGATGAAACAACGCGGCGAGCTTTGATCAACGACCTTTT
GGAAACTTCGGCTTCCCCTGGAGAGAGCGAGATTCTCCGCGCTGTAGAAGTCACCATTGTTGTGCACGAC
GACATCATTCCGTGGCGTTATCCAGCTAAGCGCGAACTGCAATTTGGAGAATGGCAGCGCAATGACATTC
TTGCAGGTATCTTCGAGCCAGCCACGATCGACATTGATCTGGCTATCTTGCTGACAAAAGCAAGAGAACA
TAGCGTTGCCTTGGTAGGTCCAGCGGCGGAGGAACTCTTTGATCCGGTTCCTGAACAGGATCTATTTGAG
GCGCTAAATGAAACCTTAACGCTATGGAACTCGCCGCCCGACTGGGCTGGCGATGAGCGAAATGTAGTGC
TTACGTTGTCCCGCATTTGGTACAGCGCAGTAACCGGCAAAATCGCGCCGAAGGATGTCGCTGCCGACTG
GGCAATGGAGCGCCTGCCGGCCCAGTATCAGCCCGTCATACTTGAAGCTAGACAGGCTTATCTTGGACAA
GAAGAAGATCGCTTGGCCTCGCGCGCAGATCAGTTGGAAGAATTTGTCCACTACGTGAAAGGCGAGATCA
CCAAGGTAGTCGGCAAATAATGTCTAGCTAGAAATTCGTTCAAGCCGACGCCGCTTCGCGGCGCGGCTTA
ACTCAAGCGTTAGATGCACTAAGCACATAATTGCTCACAGCCAAACTATCAGGTCAAGTCTGCTTTTATT
ATTTTTAAGCGTGCATAATAAGCCCTACACAAATTGGGAGATATATCATGCATGACCAAAATCCCTTAAC
GTGAGTTTTCGTTCCACTGAGCGTCAGACCCCGTAGAAAAGATCAAAGGATCTTCTTGAGATCCTTTTTT
TCTGCGCGTAATCTGCTGCTTGCAAACAAAAAAACCACCGCTACCAGCGGTGGTTTGTTTGCCGGATCAA
GAGCTACCAACTCTTTTTCCGAAGGTAACTGGCTTCAGCAGAGCGCAGATACCAAATACTGTCCTTCTAG
TGTAGCCGTAGTTAGGCCACCACTTCAAGAACTCTGTAGCACCGCCTACATACCTCGCTCTGCTAATCCT
GTTACCAGTGGCTGCTGCCAGTGGCGATAAGTCGTGTCTTACCGGGTTGGACTCAAGACGATAGTTACCG
GATAAGGCGCAGCGGTCGGGCTGAACGGGGGGTTCGTGCACACAGCCCAGCTTGGAGCGAACGACCTACA
CCGAACTGAGATACCTACAGCGTGAGCTATGAGAAAGCGCCACGCTTCCCGAAGGGAGAAAGGCGGACAG
GTATCCGGTAAGCGGCAGGGTCGGAACAGGAGAGCGCACGAGGGAGCTTCCAGGGGGAAACGCCTGGTAT
CTTTATAGTCCTGTCGGGTTTCGCCACCTCTGACTTGAGCGTCGATTTTTGTGATGCTCGTCAGGGGGGC
GGAGCCTATGGAAAAACGCCAGCAACGCGGCCTTTTTACGGTTCCTGGCCTTTTGCTGGCCTTTTGCTCA
CATGTTCTTTCCTGCGTTATCCCCTGATTCTGTGGATAACCGTATTACCGCCTTTGAGTGAGCTGATACC
GCTCGCCGCAGCCGAACGACCGAGCGCAGCGAGTCAGTGAGCGAGGAAGCGGAAGAGCGCCTGATGCGGT
ATTTTCTCCTTACGCATCTGTGCGGTATTTCACACCGCATATGGTGCACTCTCAGTACAATCTGCTCTGA
TGCCGCATAGTTAAGCCAGTATACACTCCGCTATCGCTACGTGACTGGGTCATGGCTGCGCCCCGACACC
CGCCAACACCCGCTGACGCGCCCTGACGGGCTTGTCTGCTCCCGGCATCCGCTTACAGACAAGCTGTGAC
CGTCTCCGGGAGCTGCATGTGTCAGAGGTTTTCACCGTCATCACCGAAACGCGCGAGGCAGGGTGCCTTG
ATGTGGGCGCCGGCGGTCGAGTGGCGACGGCGCGGCTTGTCCGCGCCCTGGTAGATTGCCTGGCCGTAGG
CCAGCCATTTTTGAGCGGCCAGCGGCCGCGATAGGCCGACGCGAAGCGGCGGGGCGTAGGGAGCGCAGCG
ACCGAAGGGTAGGCGCTTTTTGCAGCTCTTCGGCTGTGCGCTGGCCAGACAGTTATGCACAGGCCAGGCG
GGTTTTAAGAGTTTTAATAAGTTTTAAAGAGTTTTAGGCGGAAAAATCGCCTTTTTTCTCTTTTATATCA
GTCACTTACATGTGTGACCGGTTCCCAATGTACGGCTTTGGGTTCCCAATGTACGGGTTCCGGTTCCCAA
TGTACGGCTTTGGGTTCCCAATGTACGTGCTATCCACAGGAAAGAGACCTTTTCGACCTTTTTCCCCTGC
TAGGGCAATTTGCCCTAGCATCTGCTCCGTACATTAGGAACCGGCGGATGCTTCGCCCTCGATCAGGTTG
CGGTAGCGCATGACTAGGATCGGGCCAGCCTGCCCCGCCTCCTCCTTCAAATCGTACTCCGGCAGGTCAT
TTGACCCGATCAGCTTGCGCACGGTGAAACAGAACTTCTTGAACTCTCCGGCGCTGCCACTGCGTTCGTA
GATCGTCTTGAACAACCATCTGGCTTCTGCCTTGCCTGCGGCGCGGCGTGCCAGGCGGTAGAGAAAACGG
CCGATGCCGGGATCGATCAAAAAGTAATCGGGGTGAACCGTCAGCACGTCCGGGTTCTTGCCTTCTGTGA
TCTCGCGGTACATCCAATCAGCTAGCTCGATCTCGATGTACTCCGGCCGCCCGGTTTCGCTCTTTACGAT
CTTGTAGCGGCTAATCAAGGCTTCACCCTCGGATACCGTCACCAGGCGGCCGTTCTTGGCCTTCTTCGTA
CGCTGCATGGCAACGTGCGTGGTGTTTAACCGAATGCAGGTTTCTACCAGGTCGTCTTTCTGCTTTCCGC
CATCGGCTCGCCGGCAGAACTTGAGTACGTCCGCAACGTGTGGACGGAACACGCGGCCGGGCTTGTCTCC
CTTCCCTTCCCGGTATCGGTTCATGGATTCGGTTAGATGGGAAACCGCCATCAGTACCAGGTCGTAATCC
CACACACTGGCCATGCCGGCCGGCCCTGCGGAAACCTCTACGTGCCCGTCTGGAAGCTCGTAGCGGATCA
CCTCGCCAGCTCGTCGGTCACGCTTCGACAGACGGAAAACGGCCACGTCCATGATGCTGCGACTATCGCG
GGTGCCCACGTCATAGAGCATCGGAACGAAAAAATCTGGTTGCTCGTCGCCCTTGGGCGGCTTCCTAATC
GACGGCGCACCGGCTGCCGGCGGTTGCCGGGATTCTTTGCGGATTCGATCAGCGGCCGCTTGCCACGATT
CACCGGGGCGTGCTTCTGCCTCGATGCGTTGCCGCTGGGCGGCCTGCGCGGCCTTCAACTTCTCCACCAG
GTCATCACCCAGCGCCGCGCCGATTTGTACCGGGCCGGATGGTTTGCGACCGCTCACGCCGATTCCTCGG
GCTTGGGGGTTCCAGTGCCATTGCAGGGCCGGCAGACAACCCAGCCGCTTACGCCTGGCCAACCGCCCGT
TCCTCCACACATGGGGCATTCCACGGCGTCGGTGCCTGGTTGTTCTTGATTTTCCATGCCGCCTCCTTTA
GCCGCTAAAATTCATCTACTCATTTATTCATTTGCTCATTTACTCTGGTAGCTGCGCGATGTATTCAGAT
AGCAGCTCGGTAATGGTCTTGCCTTGGCGTACCGCGTACATCTTCAGCTTGGTGTGATCCTCCGCCGGCA
ACTGAAAGTTGACCCGCTTCATGGCTGGCGTGTCTGCCAGGCTGGCCAACGTTGCAGCCTTGCTGCTGCG
TGCGCTCGGACGGCCGGCACTTAGCGTGTTTGTGCTTTTGCTCATTTTCTCTTTACCTCATTAACTCAAA
TGAGTTTTGATTTAATTTCAGCGGCCAGCGCCTGGACCTCGCGGGCAGCATCGCCCTCGGGTTCTGATTC
AAGAACGGTTGTGCCGGCGGCGGCAGTGCCTGGGTAGCTCACGCGCTGCGTGATACGGGACTCAAGAATG
GGCAGCTCGTACCCGGCCAGCGCCTCGGCAACCTCACCGCCGATGCGCGTGCCTTTGATCGCCCGCGACA
CGACAAAGGCCGCTTGTAGCCTTCCATCCGTGACCTCAATGCGCTGCTTAACCAGCTCCACCAGGTCGGC
GGTGGCCCATATGTCGTAAGGGCTTGGCTGCACCGGAATCAGCACGAAGTCGGCTGCCTTGATCGCGGAC
ACAGCCAAGTCCGCCGCCTGGGGCGCTCCGTCGATCACTACGAAGTCGCGCCGGCCGATGGCCTTCACGT
CGCGGTCAATCGTCGGGCGGTCGATGCCGACAACGGTTAGCGGTTGATCTTCCCGCACGGCCGCCCAATC
GCGGGCACTGCCCTGGGGATCGGAATCGACTAACAGAACATCGGCCCCGGCGAGTTGCAGGGCGCGGGCT
AGATGGGTTGCGATGGTCGTCTTGCCTGACCCGCCTTTCTGGTTAAGTACAGCGATAACCTTCATGCGTT
CCCCTTGCGTATTTGTTTATTTACTCATCGCATCATATACGCAGCGACCGCATGACGCAAGCTGTTTTAC
TCAAATACACATCACCTTTTTAGACGGCGGCGCTCGGTTTCTTCAGCGGCCAAGCTGGCCGGCCAGGCCG
CCAGCTTGGCATCAGACAAACCGGCCAGGATTTCATGCAGCCGCACGGTTGAGACGTGCGCGGGCGGCTC
GAACACGTACCCGGCCGCGATCATCTCCGCCTCGATCTCTTCGGTAATGAAAAACGGTTCGTCCTGGCCG
TCCTGGTGCGGTTTCATGCTTGTTCCTCTTGGCGTTCATTCTCGGCGGCCGCCAGGGCGTCGGCCTCGGT
CAATGCGTCCTCACGGAAGGCACCGCGCCGCCTGGCCTCGGTGGGCGTCACTTCCTCGCTGCGCTCAAGT
GCGCGGTACAGGGTCGAGCGATGCACGCCAAGCAGTGCAGCCGCCTCTTTCACGGTGCGGCCTTCCTGGT
CGATCAGCTCGCGGGCGTGCGCGATCTGTGCCGGGGTGAGGGTAGGGCGGGGGCCAAACTTCACGCCTCG
GGCCTTGGCGGCCTCGCGCCCGCTCCGGGTGCGGTCGATGATTAGGGAACGCTCGAACTCGGCAATGCCG
GCGAACACGGTCAACACCATGCGGCCGGCCGGCGTGGTGGTGTCGGCCCACGGCTCTGCCAGGCTACGCA
GGCCCGCGCCGGCCTCCTGGATGCGCTCGGCAATGTCCAGTAGGTCGCGGGTGCTGCGGGCCAGGCGGTC
TAGCCTGGTCACTGTCACAACGTCGCCAGGGCGTAGGTGGTCAAGCATCCTGGCCAGCTCCGGGCGGTCG
CGCCTGGTGCCGGTGATCTTCTCGGAAAACAGCTTGGTGCAGCCGGCCGCGTGCAGTTCGGCCCGTTGGT
TGGTCAAGTCCTGGTCGTCGGTGCTGACGCGGGCATAGCCCAGCAGGCCAGCGGCGGCGCTCTTGTTCAT
GGCGTAATGTCTCCGGTTCTAGTCGCAAGTATTCTACTTTATGCGACTAAAACACGCGACAAGAAAACGC
CAGGAAAAGGGCAGGGCGGCAGCCTGTCGCGTAACTTAGGACTTGTGCGACATGTCGTTTTCAGAAGACG
GCTGCACTGAACGTCAGAAGCCGACTGCACTATAGCAGCGGAGGGGTTGGATCAAAGTACTTTAAAGTAC
TTTAAAGTACTTTAAAGTACTTTGATCCCGAGGGGAACCCTGTGGTTGGCATGCACATACAAATGGACGA
ACGGATAAACCTTTTCACGCCCTTTTAAATATCCGATTATTCTAATAAACGCTCTTTTCTCTTAGGTTTA
CCCGCCAATATATCCTGTCAAACACTGATAGTTTAAACTGAAGGCGGGAAACGACAATCTGATCCAAGCT
CAAGCTAAGCTCTCAACTTTTGATTCGCTATTTGCAGTGCACCTGTGGCGTTCATCACATCTTTTGTGAC
ACTGTTTGCACTGGTCATTGCTATTACAAAGGACCTTCCTGATGTTGAAGGAGATCGAAAGTAAGTAACT
GCACGCATAACCATTTTCTTTCCGCTCTTTGGCTCAATCCATTTGACAGTCAAAGACAATGTTTAACCAG
CTCCGTTTGATATATTGTCTTTATGTGTTTGTTCAAGCATGTTTAGTTAATCATGCCTTTGATTGATCTT
GAATAGGTTCCAAATATCAACCCTGGCAACAAAACTTGGAGTGAGAAACATTGCATTCCTCGGTTCTGGA
CTTCTGCTAGTAAATTATGTTTCAGCCATATCACTAGCTTTCTACATGCCTCAGGTGAATTCATCTATTT
CCGTCTTAACTATTTCGGTTAATTAAAGCACGAACACCATTACTGCATGTAGAAGCTTGATAAACTATCG
CCACCAATTTATTTTTGTTGCGATATTGTTACTTTCCTCAGTATGCAGCTTTGAAAAGACCAACCCTCTT
ATCCTTTAACAATGAACAGGTTTTTAGAGGTAGCTTGATGATTCCTGCACATGTGATCTTGGCTTCAGGC
TTAATTTTCCAGGTAAAGCATTATGAGATACTCTTATATCTCTTACATACTTTTGAGATAATGCACAAGA
ACTTCATAACTATATGCTTTAGTTTCTGCATTTGACACTGCCAAATTCATTAATCTCTAATATCTTTGTT
GTTGATCTTTGGTAGACATGGGTACTAGAAAAAGCAAACTACACCAAGGTAAAATACTTTTGTACAAACA
TAAACTCGTTATCACGGAACATCAATGGAGTGTATATCTAACGGAGTGTAGAAACATTTGATTATTGCAG
GAAGCTATCTCAGGATATTATCGGTTTATATGGAATCTCTTCTACGCAGAGTATCTGTTATTCCCCTTCC
TCTAGCTTTCAATTTCATGGTGAGGATATGCAGTTTTCTTTGTATATCATTCTTCTTCTTCTTTGTAGCT
TGGAGTCAAAATCGGTTCCTTCATGTACATACATCAAGGATATGTCCTTCTGAATTTTTATATCTTGCAA
TAAAAATGCTTGTACCAATTGAAACACCAGCTTTTTGAGTTCTATGATCACTGACTTGGTTCTAACCAAA
AAAAAAAAAATGTTTAATTTACATATCTAAAAGTAGGTTTAGGGAAACCTAAACAGTAAAATATTTGTAT
ATTATTCGAATTTCACTCATCATAAAAACTTAAATTGCACCATAAAATTTTGTTTTACTATTAATGATGT
AATTTGTGTAACTTAAGATAAAAATAATATTCCGTAAGTTAACCGGCTAAAACCACGTATAAACCAGGGA
ACCTGTTAAACCGGTTCTTTACTGGATAAAGAAATGAAAGCCCATGTAGACAGCTCCATTAGAGCCCAAA
CCCTAAATTTCTCATCTATATAAAAGGAGTGACATTAGGGTTTTTGTTCGTCCTCTTAAAGCTTCTCGTT
TTCTCTGCCGTCTCTCTCATTCGCGCGACGCAAACGATCTTCAGGTGATCTTCTTTCTCCAAATCCTCTC
TCATAACTCTGATTTCGTACTTGTGTATTTGAGCTCACGCTCTGTTTCTCTCACCACAGCCATGGATTCA
CAGCTAGTCTTGTCTCTGAAGCTGAATCCAAGCTTCACTCCTCTTTCTCCTCTCTTCCCTTTCACTCCAT
GTTCTTCTTTTTCGCCGTCGCTCCGGTTTTCTTCTTGCTACTCCCGCCGCCTCTATTCTCCGGTTACCGT
CTACGCCGCGAAGGCTAGTGATATCACAAGTTTGTACAAAAAAGCAGGCTTTTACCCATACGATGTTCCA
GATTACGCTGATATCGCCGATCTACGCACGCTCGGCTACAGCCAGCAGCAACAGGAGAAGATCAAACCGA
AGGTTCGTTCGACAGTGGCGCAGCACCACGAGGCACTGGTCGGCCACGGGTTTACACACGCGCACATCGT
TGCGTTAAGCCAACACCCGGCAGCGTTAGGGACCGTCGCTGTCAAGTATCAGGACATGATCGCAGCGTTG
CCAGAGGCGACACACGAAGCGATCGTTGGCGTCGGCAAACAGTGGTCCGGCGCACGCGCTCTGGAGGCCT
TGCTCACGGTGGCGGGAGAGTTGAGAGGTCCACCGTTACAGTTGGACACAGGCCAACTTCTCAAGATTGC
AAAACGTGGCGGCGTGACCGCAGTGGAGGCAGTGCATGCATGGCGCAATGCACTGACGGGTGCCCCGCTC
AACCTGACCCCAGACCAAGTTGTCGCGATTGCAAGCAACAACGGAGGCAAACAAGCCTTAGAAACAGTCC
AGAGATTGTTGCCGGTGCTGTGCCAAGACCACGGCCTGACCCCGGAACAGGTGGTTGCAATCGCGTCACA
CGATGGGGGAAAGCAGGCCCTAGAAACCGTTCAGCGACTCCTGCCCGTCCTGTGCCAGGCCCACGGCCTG
ACCCCGGACCAGGTGGTTGCAATCGCGTCACACGATGGGGGAAAGCAGGCCCTAGAAACCGTTCAGCGAC
TCCTGCCCGTCCTGTGCCAGGCCCACGGCCTGACCCCAGCCCAAGTTGTCGCGATTGCAAGCAACAACGG
AGGCAAACAAGCCTTAGAAACAGTCCAGAGATTGTTGCCGGTGCTGTGCCAAGACCACGGCCTGACCCCA
GACCAAGTTGTCGCGATTGCAAGCAACAACGGAGGCAAACAAGCCTTAGAAACAGTCCAGAGATTGTTGC
CGGTGCTGTGCCAAGACCACGGCCTGACCCCCGAACAGGTTGTCGCTATTGCTAGTAACGGCGGAGGCAA
ACAGGCGCTGGAAACAGTTCAGCGCCTCTTGCCGGTCTTGTGTCAGGCCCACGGCCTGACCCCAGACCAA
GTTGTCGCGATTGCAAGCAACAACGGAGGCAAACAAGCCTTAGAAACAGTCCAGAGATTGTTGCCTGTGC
TGTGCCAAGCCCACGGCCTGACCCCAGCCCAGGTTGTGGCCATCGCCAGCAACATAGGTGGCAAGCAGGC
CCTCGAAACCGTCCAGAGACTGTTACCGGTTCTCTGCCAGGACCACGGCCTGACCCCCGACCAGGTTGTC
GCTATTGCTAGTAACGGCGGAGGCAAACAGGCGCTGGAAACAGTTCAGCGCCTCTTGCCGGTCTTGTGTC
AGGACCACGGCCTGACCCCAGAACAGGTTGTGGCCATCGCCAGCAACATAGGTGGCAAGCAGGCCCTCGA
AACCGTCCAGAGACTGTTACCGGTTCTCTGCCAGGCCCACGGCCTGACCCCAGACCAGGTTGTGGCCATC
GCCAGCAACATAGGTGGCAAGCAGGCCCTCGAAACCGTCCAGAGACTGTTACCGGTTCTCTGCCAGGCCC
ACGGCCTGACCCCAGCCCAAGTTGTCGCGATTGCAAGCAACAACGGAGGCAAACAAGCCTTAGAAACAGT
CCAGAGATTGTTGCCGGTGCTGTGCCAAGACCACGGCCTGACCCCGGACCAGGTGGTTGCAATCGCGTCA
CACGATGGGGGAAAGCAGGCCCTAGAAACCGTTCAGCGACTCCTGCCCGTCCTGTGCCAGGACCACGGCC
TGACCCCGGAACAGGTGGTTGCAATCGCGTCACACGATGGGGGAAAGCAGGCCCTAGAAACCGTTCAGCG
ACTCCTGCCCGTCCTGTGCCAGGCCCACGGCCTGACCCCAGACCAAGTTGTCGCGATTGCAAGCAACAAC
GGAGGCAAACAAGCCTTAGAAACAGTCCAGAGATTGTTGCCTGTGCTGTGCCAAGCCCACGGCCTGACCC
CAGCCCAAGTTGTCGCGATTGCAAGCAACAACGGAGGCAAACAAGCCTTAGAAACAGTCCAGAGATTGTT
GCCGGTGCTGTGCCAAGACCACGGCCTGACCCCAGACCAGGTTGTGGCCATCGCCAGCAACATAGGTGGC
AAGCAGGCCCTCGAAACCGTCCAGAGACTGTTACCGGTTCTCTGCCAGGACCACGGCCTGACCCCAGAAC
AAGTTGTCGCGATTGCAAGCAACAACGGAGGCAAACAAGCCTTAGAAACAGTCCAGAGATTGTTGCCGGT
GCTGTGCCAAGCCCACGGCCTGACCCCAGACCAAGTTGTCGCGATTGCAAGCAACAACGGAGGCAAACAA
GCCTTAGAAACAGTCCAGAGATTGTTGCCTGTGCTGTGCCAAGCCCACGGCCTGACCCCTGAGCAGGTAG
TGGCTATTGCATCCAACATAGGGGGCAGACCCGCACTGGAGTCAATTGTTGCCCAGTTATCTCGCCCTGA
TCCGGCGTTGGCCGCGTTGACCAACGACCACCTCGTCGCCTTGGCCTGCCTCGGCGGGCGTCCTGCGCTG
GATGCAGTGAAAAAGGGATTGGGGGGGTCTGGATCGTATGCTTTAGGACCGTATCAGATCTCAAGTGAAG
TCGAGTTTTCGCATGAGTACTGGATGAGACATGCGTTGACGTTAGCCAAACGTGCAAGAGATGAGAGAGA
AGTACCTGTTGGAGCTGTGTTGGTCCTCAACAATCGCGTAATTGGAGAAGGCTGGAATAGAGCCATAGGT
CTTCACGATCCAACAGCCCATGCAGAGATCATGGCTCTCAGACAAGGAGGTCTTGTTATGCAGAATTACC
GTCTGATAGATGCAACGTTGTATGTGACCTTTGAGCCTTGTGTTATGTGTGCAGGCGCGATGATCCACTC
TCGGATTGGACGTGTAGTATTTGGAGTGCGAAACAGCAAAAGGGGTGCTGCTGGTTCTCTGATGAATGTC
CTTAACTATCCGGGTATGAACCATAGGGTGGAAATCACAGAGGGCATTCTAGCTGACGAATGTGCTGCTT
TGCTTTGCGACTTCTACCGAATGCCTAGACAGGTGTTCAATGCACAGAAGAAAGCGCAAAGCTCGATCAA
CCTCGTTGGATCAGGGTCTTATGCTCTTGGACCCTATCAGATTTCAGCGCCTCAATTACCGGCTTATAAT
GGGCAAACAGTTGGAACCTTCTACTATGTCAACGATGCTGGTGGTCTTGAGAGTAAGGTGTTTTCATCAG
GAGGTCCAACTCCATACCCAAACTACGCTAATGCAGGGCATGTTGCAGGACAATCTGCTTTGTTCATGAG
GGATAATGGGATAAGTGAAGGGCTAGTCTTCCACAACAATCCGGAAGGAACTTGCGGTTTTTGCGTGAAC
ATGACTGAAACTCTCTTACCTGAGAATGCCAAGATGACTGTTGTTCCTCCAGAAGGCGCTATTCCCGTTA
AACGGGGAGCAACTGGTGAGACAAAGGTTTTTACCGGCAACTCCAATTCCCCAAAATCTCCTACAAAGGG
AGGTTGTTGATAACTCGAGCGATCCTCTAGAACCCAGCTTTCTTGTACAAAGTGGTGATATCCCGCGGCC
ATGCTAGAGTCCGCAAAAATCACCAGTCTCTCTCTACAAATCTATCTCTCTCTATTTTTCTCCAGAATAA
TGTGTGAGTAGTTCCCAGATAAGGGAATTAGGGTTCTTATAGGGTTTCGCTCATGTGTTGAGCATATAAG
AAACCCTTAGTATGTATTTGTATTTGTAAAATACTTCTATCAATAAAATTTCTAATTCCTAAAACCAAAA
TCCAGTGACCTGCAGGCATGCGACGTCG
Features (pLannotate 1.2.2; 34 found; start..end, strand, type, name):
    446..970     -  CDS            MSR4 (fragment): MSRA4_ARATH - Also known as PMSR, PMSR4. Experimental evidence at protein level: Swiss-Prot protein existence level 1. Catalyzes the reduction of methionine sulfoxide (MetSO) to methionine in proteins. Plays a protective role against oxidative stress by restoring activity to proteins that have been inactivated by methionine oxidation. Prevents the methionine sulfoxidation of the heat shock protein HSP21 and its subsequent inactivation. MSRA family specifically reduces the MetSO S-enantiomer. From Arabidopsis thaliana (Mouse-ear cress).
   1512..2228    +  CDS            OLEO2_BRANA: Experimental evidence at protein level: Swiss-Prot protein existence level 1. May have a structural role to stabilize the lipid body during desiccation of the seed by preventing coalescence of the oil. Probably interacts with both lipid and phospholipid moieties of lipid bodies. May also provide recognition signals for specific lipase anchorage in lipolysis during seedling growth. From Brassica napus (Rape).
   2246..2270    -  protein_bind   attB2: mutant version of attB; recombination site for the Gateway® BP reaction BP Clonase™
   2283..2996    +  CDS            EGFP: EGFP is a basic (constitutively fluorescent) green fluorescent protein published in 1996, derived from Aequorea victoria. It is reported to be a rapidly-maturing weak dimer with moderate acid sensitivity.
   3006..3082    +  CDS            GUS (fragment): β-glucuronidase; uidA (or gusA) from E. coli
   3077..3173    +  CDS            GUS (fragment): β-glucuronidase; uidA (or gusA) from E. coli
   3250..3409    +  polyA_signal   CaMV poly(A) signal (fragment): cauliflower mosaic virus polyadenylation signal
   3522..3701    +  promoter       NOS promoter: nopaline synthase promoter
   3735..4526    +  CDS            neo: KKA2_KLEPN - Also known as kan, nptII. Experimental evidence at protein level: Swiss-Prot protein existence level 1. Resistance to kanamycin, neomycin, paromomycin, ribostamycin, butirosin and gentamicin B. From Klebsiella pneumoniae.
   4569..4821    +  terminator     NOS terminator: nopaline synthase terminator and poly(A) signal
   4914..4938    -  misc_feature   LB T-DNA repeat: left border repeat from nopaline C58 T-DNA
   5197..5220    +  promoter       Pc promoter (fragment): intI1 (promoter lies within the coding sequence); class 1 integron promoter
   5396..5452    +  CDS            GmR (fragment): gentamycin acetyltransferase; aacC1; confers resistance to gentamycin
   5463..6250    +  CDS            SmR (fragment): aminoglycoside adenylyltransferase (Murphy, 1985); aadA; confers resistance to spectinomycin and streptomycin
   6496..7084    +  rep_origin     ori: high-copy-number ColE1/pMB1/pBR322/pUC origin of replication
   7270..7410    -  misc_feature   bom: basis of mobility region from pBR322
   7512..7551    -  CDS            rop (fragment): Rop protein, which maintains plasmids at low copy number; rop
   7754..7948    -  rep_origin     pVS1 oriV: origin of replication for the Pseudomonas plasmid pVS1 (Heeb et al., 2000)
   8014..9087    -  CDS            pVS1 RepA: replication protein from the Pseudomonas plasmid pVS1 (Heeb et al., 2000)
   9516..10145   -  CDS            pVS1 StaA: stability protein from the Pseudomonas plasmid pVS1 (Heeb et al., 2000)
  10705..11106   -  CDS            Y4CG_SINFN (fragment): Protein inferred from homology: Swiss-Prot protein existence level 3. From Sinorhizobium fredii (strain NBRC 101917 / NGR234).
  11476..11500   -  misc_feature   RB T-DNA repeat: right border repeat from nopaline C58 T-DNA
  11586..11957   +  CDS            HST (fragment): HSTC_ARATH - Also known as HPT2, VTE2-2. Experimental evidence at protein level: Swiss-Prot protein existence level 1. Involved in the synthesis of plastoquinone-9. Can use both homogentisic acid and 2,5-dihydroxyphenylacetic acid gamma-lactone as prenyl acceptors, and solanesyl diphosphate > farnesyl diphosphate > geranylgeranyl diphosphate >> phytyl diphosphate as prenyl donors. Do not catalyze the decardoxylation of homogentisate uncoupled from prenylation. From Arabidopsis thaliana (Mouse-ear cress).
  12109..12192   +  CDS            HST (fragment): HSTC_ARATH - Also known as HPT2, VTE2-2. Experimental evidence at protein level: Swiss-Prot protein existence level 1. Involved in the synthesis of plastoquinone-9. Can use both homogentisic acid and 2,5-dihydroxyphenylacetic acid gamma-lactone as prenyl acceptors, and solanesyl diphosphate > farnesyl diphosphate > geranylgeranyl diphosphate >> phytyl diphosphate as prenyl donors. Do not catalyze the decardoxylation of homogentisate uncoupled from prenylation. From Arabidopsis thaliana (Mouse-ear cress).
  12458..12532   +  CDS            HST (fragment): HSTC_ARATH - Also known as HPT2, VTE2-2. Experimental evidence at protein level: Swiss-Prot protein existence level 1. Involved in the synthesis of plastoquinone-9. Can use both homogentisic acid and 2,5-dihydroxyphenylacetic acid gamma-lactone as prenyl acceptors, and solanesyl diphosphate > farnesyl diphosphate > geranylgeranyl diphosphate >> phytyl diphosphate as prenyl donors. Do not catalyze the decardoxylation of homogentisate uncoupled from prenylation. From Arabidopsis thaliana (Mouse-ear cress).
  13222..13383   +  CDS            RECA (fragment): RECAC_ARATH - Experimental evidence at transcript level: Swiss-Prot protein existence level 2. Involved in recombination ability and DNA strand transfer activity. From Arabidopsis thaliana (Mouse-ear cress).
  13396..13420   +  protein_bind   attB1: mutant version of attB; recombination site for the Gateway® BP reaction BP Clonase™
  13423..13449   +  CDS            3xHA (fragment): three tandem HA epitope tags
  13459..13965   +  CDS            avrBs3 (fragment): AVRB3_XANEU - Experimental evidence at protein level: Swiss-Prot protein existence level 1. Avirulence protein. Acts as a transcription factor in C.annuum plants. In susceptible plants lacking the Bs3 resistance gene induces expression of a number of genes, including genes homologous to a family of auxin-induced genes, alpha-expansin genes, pectate lyase, anthocyanidin glucoside rhamnosyl transferase and at least one transcription factor, UPA20. Their expression leads to plant hypertrophy in mesophyll cells, probably mainly mediated by UPA20 (PubMed:17962565). In resistant plants induces the h
  15862..15981   +  CDS            avrBs3 (fragment): AVRB3_XANEU - Experimental evidence at protein level: Swiss-Prot protein existence level 1. Avirulence protein. Acts as a transcription factor in C.annuum plants. In susceptible plants lacking the Bs3 resistance gene induces expression of a number of genes, including genes homologous to a family of auxin-induced genes, alpha-expansin genes, pectate lyase, anthocyanidin glucoside rhamnosyl transferase and at least one transcription factor, UPA20. Their expression leads to plant hypertrophy in mesophyll cells, probably mainly mediated by UPA20 (PubMed:17962565). In resistant plants induces the h
  16024..16515   +  CDS            tadA: TADA_ECOLI - Also known as yfhC. Experimental evidence at protein level: Swiss-Prot protein existence level 1. Catalyzes the deamination of adenosine to inosine at the wobble position 34 of tRNA(Arg2). Essential for cell viability. From Escherichia coli (strain K12).
  16531..16947   +  CDS            dddA (fragment): DDDA_BURC1 - Experimental evidence at protein level: Swiss-Prot protein existence level 1. Toxic component of a toxin-immunity protein module, which functions as a cellular contact-dependent growth inhibition (CDI) system. CDI modules allow bacteria to communicate with and inhibit the growth of closely related neighboring bacteria in a contact-dependent fashion. Bacteria that have this module inhibit or kill bacteria without it, giving them a growth advantage. Probably specifically inhibited by cognate immunity protein DddI (Probable). The C-terminal 163 residue fragment has double-stranded DN
  16972..16996   -  protein_bind   attB2: mutant version of attB; recombination site for the Gateway® BP reaction BP Clonase™
  17067..17226   +  polyA_signal   CaMV poly(A) signal (fragment): cauliflower mosaic virus polyadenylation signal
