[The description below was written by a language model from this plasmid's Addgene catalogue record and pLannotate feature annotations shown in this document.]
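Description:
mTALEAD 16S rRNA-1 is a 17.2 kb Agrobacterium binary (Ti) vector for plant expression, built on the pK7WG2 backbone by multisite Gateway recombination. It replicates in E. coli through a high-copy ColE1/pUC-type origin (with the pBR322 bom region) and in Agrobacterium through the pVS1 oriV, RepA and StaA functions. Bacterial selection is by spectinomycin via the aadA (SmR) gene. Nopaline-type left and right border repeats delimit the T-DNA, which carries an NOS promoter–nptII–NOS terminator cassette for kanamycin selection of transformed plants.

The payload, flanked by attB1 and attB2 sites, is a single-chain ("monomeric") TALE-linked adenine deaminase. An HA epitope fragment is followed by AvrBs3-type TALE N- and C-terminal regions. These bracket a long unannotated stretch that presumably holds the repeat array specifying the target. Downstream lie an E. coli TadA-derived adenosine deaminase and a DddA-derived domain, ending in a CaMV poly(A) signal. Just upstream of attB1 is a fragment of Arabidopsis chloroplast RecA, which plausibly supplies a plastid transit peptide, consistent with the stated chloroplast target. The promoter is not annotated or named in the record; the Arabidopsis genomic matches upstream (annotated as HST fragments) may be part of the promoter-containing region.

The T-DNA also contains an oleosin coding sequence fused across an attB2 site to EGFP, with a CaMV poly(A) signal. This arrangement resembles a seed-fluorescence marker for identifying transgenic or transgene-free seeds, although the record does not say so. The construct is intended to introduce a targeted A-to-G substitution in the chloroplast 16S rRNA gene, as described for organellar base editing in Arabidopsis.
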