Addgene plasmid #210833: mTALEAD 16S rRNA-1
Purpose: mTALEAD expression vector
Depositing lab: Shin-ichi Arimura. Depositing organization: The University of Tokyo. Publication: Targeted A-to-G base editing in the organellar genomes of Arabidopsis with monomeric programmable deaminases. Zhou C, Okuno M, Nakazato I, Tsutsumi N, Arimura SI. Plant Physiol. 2023 Dec 21:kiad678. doi: 10.1093/plphys/kiad678. PubMed 38128544.
Backbone
  Vector backbone: pK7WG2
  Vector type: Plant Expression
Growth in bacteria
  Bacterial resistance: Spectinomycin, 50 μg/mL
  Growth temperature: 37°C
  Growth strain: DH5alpha
  Copy number: High Copy
Gene/Insert
  Gene/Insert name: For specific A-to-G base editing to introduce targeted A-to-G mutation in 16S rRNA in chloroplast
  Species: Synthetic
  Cloning method: Gateway Cloning
Terms and licenses: Academic/Nonprofit Terms; Industry Terms: Not Available to Industry
Depositor comments: Ti vector constructed by multisite Gateway
How to cite: mTALEAD 16S rRNA-1 was a gift from Shin-ichi Arimura (Addgene plasmid # 210833 ; http://n2t.net/addgene:210833 ; RRID:Addgene_210833)
